>Addgene plasmid #41682 | pcDNA3.1(+)mGAT1-577-CFP-578CT | depositor full sequence | sequence record 55833 | pcDNA3.1(+)mGAT1-577-CFP-578CT sequence 7908 bps
GACGGATCGGGAGATCTCCCGATCCCCTATGGTGCACTCTCAGTACAATCTGCTCTGATGCCGCATAGTT
AAGCCAGTATCTGCTCCCTGCTTGTGTGTTGGAGGTCGCTGAGTAGTGCGCGAGCAAAATTTAAGCTACA
ACAAGGCAAGGCTTGACCGACAATTGCATGAAGAATCTGCTTAGGGTTAGGCGTTTTGCGCTGCTTCGCG
ATGTACGGGCCAGATATACGCGTTGACATTGATTATTGACTAGTTATTAATAGTAATCAATTACGGGGTC
ATTAGTTCATAGCCCATATATGGAGTTCCGCGTTACATAACTTACGGTAAATGGCCCGCCTGGCTGACCG
CCCAACGACCCCCGCCCATTGACGTCAATAATGACGTATGTTCCCATAGTAACGCCAATAGGGACTTTCC
ATTGACGTCAATGGGTGGAGTATTTACGGTAAACTGCCCACTTGGCAGTACATCAAGTGTATCATATGCC
AAGTACGCCCCCTATTGACGTCAATGACGGTAAATGGCCCGCCTGGCATTATGCCCAGTACATGACCTTA
TGGGACTTTCCTACTTGGCAGTACATCTACGTATTAGTCATCGCTATTACCATGGTGATGCGGTTTTGGC
AGTACATCAATGGGCGTGGATAGCGGTTTGACTCACGGGGATTTCCAAGTCTCCACCCCATTGACGTCAA
TGGGAGTTTGTTTTGGCACCAAAATCAACGGGACTTTCCAAAATGTCGTAACAACTCCGCCCCATTGACG
CAAATGGGCGGTAGGCGTGTACGGTGGGAGGTCTATATAAGCAGAGCTCTCTGGCTAACTAGAGAACCCA
CTGCTTACTGGCTTATCGAAATTAATACGACTCACTATAGGGAGACCCAAGCTGGCTAGCGTTTAAACTT
AAGCTTATGGCGACTGACAACAGCAAGGTGGCTGATGGGCAGATCTCTACTGAGGTCAGCGAGGCCCCTG
TGGCCAGCGACAAGCCCAAAACCCTGGTAGTCAAGGTGCAGAAGAAGGCCGGGGACCTCCCTGACCGGGA
CACATGGAAGGGACGCTTCGACTTCCTCATGTCCTGCGTGGGCTATGCCATCGGCCTGGGCAATGTGTGG
AGGTTCCCTTACCTCTGTGGGAAAAACGGTGGCGGGGCCTTCCTAATCCCATATTTCCTGACGCTCATCT
TTGCGGGTGTTCCTCTCTTCCTTTTGGAGTGCTCCCTAGGCCAGTACACCTCCATTGGGGGCCTGGGCGT
ATGGAACTGGGCGCCCATGTTCAAGGGTGTGGCCGTCGCGGCAGCTGTGCTGTCCTTCTGGCTGAACATC
TACTACATCGTCATCATCTCCTGGGCCATCTACTACCTGTACAACTCCTTCACCACGACCCTGCCATGGA
AACAGTGTGACAACCCGTGGAACACTGACCGCTGCTTCTCCAACTACAGCCTGGTCAATACCACCAACAT
GACCAGCGCCGTGGTGGAGTTCTGGGAGCGCAACATGCACCAGATGACAGATGGACTGGACAAGCCAGGA
CAGATCCGCTGTCTGGCCATCACACTGGCCATTGCCTGGGTGCTCGTGTATTTCTGCATCTGGAAGGGTG
TTGGTTGGACTGGAAAGGTGGTCTACTTCTCAGCCACGTACCCCTACATCATGCTTATCATCCTGTTCTT
CCGTGGAGTGACGCTTCCCGGGGCCAAGGAGGGGATCCTCTTCTACATCACACCCAACTTCCGAAAGCTG
TCTGATTCTGAGGTGTGGCTTGACGCCGCCACCCAGATCTTCTTCTCCTACGGGCTGGGCCTGGGGTCCC
TGATTGCTCTGGGAAGCTACAACTCTTTCCACAACAATGTGTACAGGGACTCCATCATCGTTTGCTGCAT
CAACTCCTGCACCAGCATGTTTGCCGGATTCGTCATCTTCTCCATCGTGGGCTTCATGGCTCATGTCACC
AAGAGGTCCATAGCTGATGTGGCAGCCTCAGGCCCGGGGCTGGCATTCTTGGCGTACCCTGAGGCTGTGA
CACAGCTACCCATCTCTCCCCTCTGGGCTATCCTCTTCTTCTCCATGCTGCTGATGCTGGGCATTGACAG
CCAGTTCTGTACCGTGGAGGGCTTCATCACTGCCCTGGTGGACGAGTACCCCAGACTTCTCCGCAATCGC
CGTGAACTCTTCATTGCTGCCGTGTGCATCGTGTCCTACCTGATTGGCCTGTCTAACATCACCCAGGGTG
GCATTTATGTCTTCAAACTGTTTGATTATTACTCTGCCAGCGGCATGAGCTTGCTGTTCCTGGTTTTCTT
CGAGTGTGTCTCCATTTCCTGGTTTTATGGTGTCAACCGGTTCTATGACAACATCCAGGAGATGGTTGGC
TCCAGGCCCTGCATCTGGTGGAAGCTGTGCTGGTCCTTTTTCACACCCATCATTGTGGCGGGCGTGTTTC
TCTTCAGTGCTGTGCAGATGACACCACTCACCATGGGAAGCTATGTTTTCCCCAAGTGGGGCCAGGGCGT
GGGCTGGCTCATGGCTCTGTCCTCCATGGTGCTCATCCCCGGGTACATGGCTTACATGTTCCTCACCCTG
AAGGGCTCCCTGAAGCAGCGTCTCCAGGTCATGATTCAGCCCAGTGAAGATATGGTGAGCAAGGGCGAGG
AGCTGTTCACCGGGGTGGTGCCCATCCTGGTCGAGCTGGACGGCGACGTAAACGGCCACAAGTTCAGCGT
GTCCGGCGAGGGCGAGGGCGATGCCACCTACGGCAAGCTGACCCTGAAGTTCATCTGCACCACCGGCAAG
CTGCCCGTGCCCTGGCCCACCCTCGTGACCACCCTGACCTGGGGCGTGCAGTGCTTCAGCCGCTACCCCG
ACCACATGAAGCAGCACGACTTCTTCAAGTCCGCCATGCCCGAAGGCTACGTCCAGGAGCGCACCATCTT
CTTCAAGGACGACGGCAACTACAAGACCCGCGCCGAGGTGAAGTTCGAGGGCGACACCCTGGTGAACCGC
ATCGAGCTGAAGGGCATCGACTTCAAGGAGGACGGCAACATCCTGGGGCACAAGCTGGAGTACAACTACA
TCAGCCACAACGTCTATATCACCGCCGACAAGCAGAAGAACGGCATCAAGGCCAACTTCAAGATCCGCCA
CAACATCGAGGACGGCAGCGTGCAGCTCGCCGACCACTACCAGCAGAACACCCCCATCGGCGACGGCCCC
GTGCTGCTGCCCGACAACCACTACCTGAGCACCCAGTCCAAGCTGAGCAAAGACCCCAACGAGAAGCGCG
ATCACATGGTCCTGCTGGAGTTCGTGACCGCCGCCGGGATCACTCTCGGCATGGACGAGCTGTACAAGAT
TGTGCGCCCTGAGAATGGCCCTGAGCAGCCGCAGGCTGGCAGCTCAGCCAGCAAGGAGGCCTACATCTAG
CGAATTCTGCAGATATCCAGCACAGTGGCGGCCGCTCGAGTCTAGAGGGCCCGTTTAAACCCGCTGATCA
GCCTCGACTGTGCCTTCTAGTTGCCAGCCATCTGTTGTTTGCCCCTCCCCCGTGCCTTCCTTGACCCTGG
AAGGTGCCACTCCCACTGTCCTTTCCTAATAAAATGAGGAAATTGCATCGCATTGTCTGAGTAGGTGTCA
TTCTATTCTGGGGGGTGGGGTGGGGCAGGACAGCAAGGGGGAGGATTGGGAAGACAATAGCAGGCATGCT
GGGGATGCGGTGGGCTCTATGGCTTCTGAGGCGGAAAGAACCAGCTGGGGCTCTAGGGGGTATCCCC
[124 nt withheld, positions 3778-3901]
C
[91 nt withheld, positions 3903-3993]
A
[49 nt withheld, positions 3995-4043]
CCTTTGACGTTGGAGTCCACGTTCTTT
[37 nt withheld, positions 4071-4107]
ACCCTATCTCGGTCTATTCTTTTGATTTATAAGGGATTTTGCCGATTTCGGCCTATTGGTTAAAAAATGA
GCTGATTTAACAAAAATTTAACGCGAATTAATTCTGTGGAATGTGTGTCAGTTAGGGTGTGGAAAGTCCC
CAGGCTCCCCAGCAGGCAGAAGTATGCAAAGCATGCATCTCAATTAGTCAGCAACCAGGTGTGGAAAGTC
CCCAGGCTCCCCAGCAGGCAGAAGTATGCAAAGCATGCATCTCAATTAGTCAGCAACCATAGTCCCGCCC
CTAACTCCGCCCATCCCGCCCCTAACTCCGCCCAGTTCCGCCCATTCTCCGCCCCATGGCTGACTAATTT
TTTTTATTTATGCAGAGGCCGAGGCCGCCTCTGCCTCTGAGCTATTCCAGAAGTAGTGAGGAGGCTTTTT
TGGAGGCCTAGGCTTTTGCAAAAAGCTCCCGGGAGCTTGTATATCCATTTTCGGATCTGATCAAGAGACA
GGATGAGGATCGTTTCGCATGATTGAACAAGATGGATTGCACGCAGGTTCTCCGGCCGCTTGGGTGGAGA
GGCTATTCGGCTATGACTGGGCACAACAGACAATCGGCTGCTCTGATGCCGCCGTGTTCCGGCTGTCAGC
GCAGGGGCGCCCGGTTCTTTTTGTCAAGACCGACCTGTCCGGTGCCCTGAATGAACTGCAGGACGAGGCA
GCGCGGCTATCGTGGCTGGCCACGACGGGCGTTCCTTGCGCAGCTGTGCTCGACGTTGTCACTGAAGCGG
GAAGGGACTGGCTGCTATTGGGCGAAGTGCCGGGGCAGGATCTCCTGTCATCTCACCTTGCTCCTGCCGA
GAAAGTATCCATCATGGCTGATGCAATGCGGCGGCTGCATACGCTTGATCCGGCTACCTGCCCATTCGAC
CACCAAGCGAAACATCGCATCGAGCGAGCACGTACTCGGATGGAAGCCGGTCTTGTCGATCAGGATGATC
TGGACGAAGAGCATCAGGGGCTCGCGCCAGCCGAACTGTTCGCCAGGCTCAAGGCGCGCATGCCCGACGG
CGAGGATCTCGTCGTGACCCATGGCGATGCCTGCTTGCCGAATATCATGGTGGAAAATGGCCGCTTTTCT
GGATTCATCGACTGTGGCCGGCTGGGTGTGGCGGACCGCTATCAGGACATAGCGTTGGCTACCCGTGATA
TTGCTGAAGAGCTTGGCGGCGAATGGGCTGACCGCTTCCTCGTGCTTTACGGTATCGCCGCTCCCGATTC
GCAGCGCATCGCCTTCTATCGCCTTCTTGACGAGTTCTTCTGAGCGGGACTCTGGGGTTCGAAATGACCG
ACCAAGCGACGCCCAACCTGCCATCACGAGATTTCGATTCCACCGCCGCCTTCTATGAAAGGTTGGGCTT
CGGAATCGTTTTCCGGGACGCCGGCTGGATGATCCTCCAGCGCGGGGATCTCATGCTGGAGTTCTTCGCC
CACCCCAACTTGTTTATTGCAGCTTATAATGGTTACAAATAAAGCAATAGCATCACAAATTTCACAAATA
AAGCATTTTTTTCACTGCATTCTAGTTGTGGTTTGTCCAAACTCATCAATGTATCTTATCATGTCTGTAT
ACCGTCGACCTCTAGCTAGAGCTTGGCGTAATCATGGTCATAGCTGTTTCCTGTGTGAAATTGTTATCCG
CTCACAATTCCACACAACATACGAGCCGGAAGCATAAAGTGTAAAGCCTGGGGTGCCTAATGAGTGAGCT
AACTCACATTAATTGCGTTGCGCTCACTGCCCGCTTTCCAGTCGGGAAACCTGTCGTGCCAGCTGCATTA
ATGAATCGGCCAACGCGCGGGGAGAGGCGGTTTGCGTATTGGGCGCTCTTCCGCTTCCTCGCTCACTGAC
TCGCTGCGCTCGGTCGTTCGGCTGCGGCGAGCGGTATCAGCTCACTCAAAGGCGGTAATACGGTTATCCA
CAGAATCAGGGGATAACGCAGGAAAGAACATGTGAGCAAAAGGCCAGCAAAAGGCCAGGAACCGTAAAAA
GGCCGCGTTGCTGGCGTTTTTCCATAGGCTCCGCCCCCCTGACGAGCATCACAAAAATCGACGCTCAAGT
CAGAGGTGGCGAAACCCGACAGGACTATAAAGATACCAGGCGTTTCCCCCTGGAAGCTCCCTCGTGCGCT
CTCCTGTTCCGACCCTGCCGCTTACCGGATACCTGTCCGCCTTTCTCCCTTCGGGAAGCGTGGCGCTTTC
TCATAGCTCACGCTGTAGGTATCTCAGTTCGGTGTAGGTCGTTCGCTCCAAGCTGGGCTGTGTGCACGAA
CCCCCCGTTCAGCCCGACCGCTGCGCCTTATCCGGTAACTATCGTCTTGAGTCCAACCCGGTAAGACACG
ACTTATCGCCACTGGCAGCAGCCACTGGTAACAGGATTAGCAGAGCGAGGTATGTAGGCGGTGCTACAGA
GTTCTTGAAGTGGTGGCCTAACTACGGCTACACTAGAAGAACAGTATTTGGTATCTGCGCTCTGCTGAAG
CCAGTTACCTTCGGAAAAAGAGTTGGTAGCTCTTGATCCGGCAAACAAACCACCGCTGGTAGCGGTTTTT
TTGTTTGCAAGCAGCAGATTACGCGCAGAAAAAAAGGATCTCAAGAAGATCCTTTGATCTTTTCTACGGG
GTCTGACGCTCAGTGGAACGAAAACTCACGTTAAGGGATTTTGGTCATGAGATTATCAAAAAGGATCTTC
ACCTAGATCCTTTTAAATTAAAAATGAAGTTTTAAATCAATCTAAAGTATATATGAGTAAACTTGGTCTG
ACAGTTACCAATGCTTAATCAGTGAGGCACCTATCTCAGCGATCTGTCTATTTCGTTCATCCATAGTTGC
CTGACTCCCCGTCGTGTAGATAACTACGATACGGGAGGGCTTACCATCTGGCCCCAGTGCTGCAATGATA
CCGCGAGACCCACGCTCACCGGCTCCAGATTTATCAGCAATAAACCAGCCAGCCGGAAGGGCCGAGCGCA
GAAGTGGTCCTGCAACTTTATCCGCCTCCATCCAGTCTATTAATTGTTGCCGGGAAGCTAGAGTAAGTAG
TTCGCCAGTTAATAGTTTGCGCAACGTTGTTGCCATTGCTACAGGCATCGTGGTGTCACGCTCGTCGTTT
GGTATGGCTTCATTCAGCTCCGGTTCCCAACGATCAAGGCGAGTTACATGATCCCCCATGTTGTGCAAAA
AAGCGGTTAGCTCCTTCGGTCCTCCGATCGTTGTCAGAAGTAAGTTGGCCGCAGTGTTATCACTCATGGT
TATGGCAGCACTGCATAATTCTCTTACTGTCATGCCATCCGTAAGATGCTTTTCTGTGACTGGTGAGTAC
TCAACCAAGTCATTCTGAGAATAGTGTATGCGGCGACCGAGTTGCTCTTGCCCGGCGTCAATACGGGATA
ATACCGCGCCACATAGCAGAACTTTAAAAGTGCTCATCATTGGAAAACGTTCTTCGGGGCGAAAACTCTC
AAGGATCTTACCGCTGTTGAGATCCAGTTCGATGTAACCCACTCGTGCACCCAACTGATCTTCAGCATCT
TTTACTTTCACCAGCGTTTCTGGGTGAGCAAAAACAGGAAGGCAAAATGCCGCAAAAAAGGGAATAAGGG
CGACACGGAAATGTTGAATACTCATACTCTTCCTTTTTCAATATTATTGAAGCATTTATCAGGGTTATTG
TCTCATGAGCGGATACATATTTGAATGTATTTAGAAAAATAAACAAATAGGGGTTCCGCGCACATTTCCC
CGAAAAGTGCCACCTGACGTC
Features (pLannotate 1.2.2; 22 found; start..end, strand, type, name):
     28..80      -  misc_feature   bom (fragment): basis of mobility region from pBR322
    235..614     +  enhancer       CMV enhancer: human cytomegalovirus immediate early enhancer
    615..818     +  promoter       CMV promoter: human cytomegalovirus (CMV) immediate early promoter
    814..847     +  LTR            5' LTR (truncated) (fragment): truncated 5' long terminal repeat (LTR) from HIV-1
    863..881     +  promoter       T7 promoter: promoter for bacteriophage T7 RNA polymerase
    917..2647    +  CDS            Slc6a1: SC6A1_MOUSE - Also known as Gabt1, Gat-1, Gat1. Experimental evidence at protein level: Swiss-Prot protein existence level 1. Terminates the action of GABA by its high affinity sodium- dependent reuptake into presynaptic terminals. From Mus musculus (Mouse).
   2642..3358    +  CDS            mECFP: mECFP is a basic (constitutively fluorescent) cyan fluorescent protein published in 2006, derived from Aequorea victoria.
   3359..3427    +  CDS            Slc6a1 (fragment): SC6A1_MOUSE - Also known as Gabt1, Gat-1, Gat1. Experimental evidence at protein level: Swiss-Prot protein existence level 1. Terminates the action of GABA by its high affinity sodium- dependent reuptake into presynaptic terminals. From Mus musculus (Mouse).
   3508..3732    +  polyA_signal   bGH poly(A) signal: bovine growth hormone polyadenylation signal
   3736..3757    +  promoter       SV40 promoter (fragment): SV40 enhancer and early promoter
   3778..4206    +  rep_origin     f1 ori (sequence partly withheld): f1 bacteriophage origin of replication; arrow indicates direction of (+) strand synthesis
   4220..4549    +  promoter       SV40 promoter: SV40 enhancer and early promoter
   4616..5407    +  CDS            neo: KKA2_KLEPN - Also known as kan, nptII. Experimental evidence at protein level: Swiss-Prot protein existence level 1. Resistance to kanamycin, neomycin, paromomycin, ribostamycin, butirosin and gentamicin B. From Klebsiella pneumoniae.
   5431..5589    +  CDS            ble (fragment): BLE_KLEPN - Experimental evidence at protein level: Swiss-Prot protein existence level 1. Binding protein with a strong affinity to the bleomycin family of antibiotics. Binds to CL990; an antimitotic-antibiotic compound. From Klebsiella pneumoniae.
   5584..5705    +  polyA_signal   SV40 poly(A) signal: SV40 polyadenylation signal
   5778..5794    -  protein_bind   lac operator: The lac repressor binds to the lac operator to inhibit transcription in E. coli. This inhibition can be relieved by adding lactose or isopropyl-β-D-thiogalactopyranoside (IPTG). lac repressor encoded by lacI
   5802..5832    -  promoter       lac promoter: promoter for the E. coli lac operon
   5847..5868    -  protein_bind   CAP binding site: CAP binding activates transcription in the presence of cAMP. E. coli catabolite activator protein
   5881..5973    -  CDS            lacI (fragment): lac repressor; lacI; The lac repressor binds to the lac operator to inhibit transcription in E. coli. This inhibition can be relieved by adding lactose or isopropyl-β-D-thiogalactopyranoside (IPTG).
   6156..6741    -  rep_origin     ori: high-copy-number ColE1/pMB1/pBR322/pUC origin of replication
   6912..7772    -  CDS            AmpR: β-lactamase; bla; confers resistance to ampicillin, carbenicillin, and related antibiotics
   7773..7877    -  promoter       AmpR promoter: bla
