[The description below was written by a language model from this plasmid's Addgene catalogue record and pLannotate feature annotations shown in this document.]
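Description:
pcDNA3.1(+)mGAT1-577-CFP-578CT is a mammalian expression plasmid of about 7.9 kb, built on the pcDNA3.1(+) backbone, that encodes the mouse GABA transporter 1 (mGAT1, Slc6a1) with a cyan fluorescent protein embedded in its cytoplasmic C-terminal tail. It is propagated in E. coli as a high-copy plasmid through a ColE1/pUC-type origin with ampicillin resistance. An SV40 promoter-driven neo cassette with an SV40 polyadenylation signal allows G418 selection of stably transfected mammalian cells. An f1 origin is also present. Short annotated fragments such as the HIV-1 LTR, ble and lacI matches appear to be backbone remnants or partial sequence hits rather than functional parts.

The fusion open reading frame lies between the HindIII and EcoRI sites. It is driven by the CMV immediate early enhancer/promoter, has a T7 promoter upstream, and is terminated by the bGH polyadenylation signal. The fluorophore is not appended to the end of the protein, although the catalogue lists it as a C-terminal tag. ECFP carrying the monomerizing A206K mutation was instead inserted by PCR integration directly between residues V577 and R578. The feature table agrees with this layout, showing the main Slc6a1 coding region, then mECFP, then a short Slc6a1 fragment encoding the remaining C-terminal residues. This design leaves the native extreme C terminus of the transporter exposed, in contrast to the terminal fusions in the same series, where the fluorophore replaces or alters the final residues and PDZ-interacting motifs had to be considered. The construct belongs to a CFP/YFP set made to relate transporter function, oligomerization state and anchoring to subcellularly resolved FRET measurements.
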