Addgene plasmid #41682: pcDNA3.1(+)mGAT1-577-CFP-578CT
Depositing lab: Henry Lester. Depositing organization: California Institute of Technology. Publication: GABA transporter function, oligomerization state, and anchoring: correlates with subcellularly resolved FRET. Moss FJ, Imoukhuede PI, Scott K, Hu J, Jankowsky JL, Quick MW, Lester HA. J Gen Physiol. 2009 Dec;134(6):489-521. 10.1085/jgp.200910314 PubMed 19948998.
Backbone
  Vector backbone: pcDNA3.1(+)
  Backbone manufacturer: Invitrogen
  Backbone size w/o insert (bp): 5428
  Total vector size (bp): 7906
  Vector type: Mammalian Expression
  Selectable markers: Neomycin (select with G418)
Growth in bacteria
  Bacterial resistance: Ampicillin, 100 μg/mL
  Growth temperature: 37°C
  Growth strain: Top10
  Copy number: High Copy
Gene/Insert
  Gene/Insert name: Mus musculus GABA transporter 1 (alt names: mGAT1; solute carrier family 6 member 1; sodium- and chloride-dependent GABA transporter 1)
  Species: M. musculus (mouse), Synthetic
  Insert size (bp): 2514
  Mutation: “Monomerizing” CFP A206K mutation; CFP inserted directly between residues V577 and R578 of mGAT1
  GenBank ID: M92378.1
  Entrez Gene: Slc6a1 (a.k.a. A730043E01, GABATHG, GABATR, GAT-1, Gabt, Gabt1, Gat1, XT-1, Xtrp1)
  Promoter: CMV
  Tag / fusion protein: CFP (C terminal on insert)
  Cloning method: Restriction Enzyme; 5′ cloning site HindIII (not destroyed); 3′ cloning site EcoRI (not destroyed)
  Sequencing primers: 5′ CMV-F; 3′ EGFP-N; BGH-rev
Terms and licenses: Academic/Nonprofit Terms; Industry Terms: Not Available to Industry
Depositor comments: To generate the fluorescent mutants mGAT10XFP and mGAT1XFP* through mGAT1XFP45, the wild-type mGAT1 open reading frame (ORF) was subcloned without its original stop codon into the HindIII and EcoRI sites of the pcDNA3.1(+) expression vector multiple cloning site (MCS). XFP ORFs were then subcloned downstream from and in frame with the mGAT1 ORF at the NotI and XbaI sites of the pcDNA3.1(+) MCS. This resulted in a 12–amino acid spacer between the end of the mGAT1 sequence and the beginning of the fluorophore. The depositors modified a method for the integration of PCR fragments without the use of restriction enzymes (Geiser et al., 2001) to add the final 3, 8, 20, 28, or 45 codons of the human GAT1 (hGAT1) ORF. These were amplified from a source plasmid using the proof-reading PfuTurbo Cx Hotstart polymerase with 5′ and 3′ extensions corresponding to the 20–22-nt regions that flanked the intended site of insertion, such that the PCR product integrated in-frame immediately after the fluorophore sequence when used as the primers in a subsequent QuikChange II XL mutagenesis PCR reaction. For mGAT1XFP*, the depositors simply added a GTC codon for Val after the fluorophore ORF. The attached image displays the protein sequences of the modified regions of mGAT1 for each fluorescent construct. mGAT10CFP and mGAT10YFP repeated the fusion design of mGAT10GFP but with the fluorophore exchanged as annotated. The three C-terminal residues of the mGAT0XFP fusions are -YKI-CO2−, which comprises a broadly defined consensus PDZ class II–interacting motif (X-φ-X-φ, where φ designates a hydrophobic residue and X any residue) (Sheng and Sala, 2001; Hung and Sheng, 2002). The depositors searched the Ensembl databases using Biomart (http://www.ebi.ac.uk/biomart) (Spudich et al., 2007) and applied the GO:0005886 “plasma membrane” cellular component filter. The search identified no known membrane proteins possessing the -YKI-CO2− C-terminal sequence. In the mGAT1XFP* constructs, the depositors defined the terminal residue P(0) more narrowly, changing the terminal isoleucine residue present in mGAT10XFP to a valine in mGAT1XFP*. The resulting C-terminal sequence, -YKV-CO2−, reconstituted a functional PDZ class II–interacting motif present in Ephrin B receptors, a class that relies on interactions with the PDZ domain–containing proteins for clustering (Torres et al., 1998; Brückner et al., 1999; Lin et al., 1999; Madsen et al., 2005). Other constructs in the C-terminal XFP fusion series, mGAT1XFP3, mGAT1XFP8, mGAT1XFP20, mGAT1XFP28, and mGAT1XFP45, had the most C-terminal 3, 8, 20, 28, or 45 residues of the hGAT1 appended after the mGAT1XFP fusion. The differences in nucleotide sequence between the hGAT1 and mGAT1 C termini were a useful source of positive identification when the depositors analyzed the clones during construction. PCR integration was applied to amplify and insert EYFP or ECFP directly between residues R565 and L566, I570 and Q571, or V577 and R578 of mGAT1 to generate the mGAT15xxXFP5xxCT constructs. The site of XFP insertion in GAT1 is highlighted in the nomenclatures for these constructs by residue numbers flanking the fluorophore, and the “CT” denotes that the insertion occurs within the C terminus. Please see the associated article for more detailed information regarding construct creation and usage.
How to cite: pcDNA3.1(+)mGAT1-577-CFP-578CT was a gift from Henry Lester (Addgene plasmid # 41682 ; http://n2t.net/addgene:41682 ; RRID:Addgene_41682)
