>Addgene plasmid #41682 | pcDNA3.1(+)mGAT1-577-CFP-578CT | addgene partial sequence | sequence record 58046 | EGFP-N 5'-CGTCGCCGTCCAGCTCGACCAG-3'
AACAGCTCCTCGCCCTTGCTCACCATATCTTCACTGGGCTGAATCATGACCTGGAGACGCTGCTTCAGGG
AGCCCTTCAGGGTGAGGAACATGTAAGCCATGTACCCGGGGATGAGCACCATGGAGGACAGAGCCATGAG
CCAGCCCACGCCCTGGCCCCACTTGGGGAAAACATAGCTTCCCATGGTGAGTGGTGTCATCTGCACAGCA
CTGAAGAGAAACACGCCCGCCACAATGATGGGTGTGAAAAAGGACCAGCACAGCTTCCACCAGATGCAGG
GCCTGGAGCCAACCATCTCCTGGATGTTGTCATAGAACCGGTTGACACCATAAAACCAGGAAATGGAGAC
ACACTCGAAGAAAACCAGGAACAGCAAGCTCATGCCGCTGGCAGAGTAATAATCAAACAGTTTGAAGACA
TAAATGCCACCCTGGGTGATGTTAGACAGGCCAATCAGGTAGGACACGATGCACACGGCAGCAATGAAGA
GTTCACGGCGATTGCGGAGAAGTCTGGGGTACTCGTCCACCAGGGCAGTGATGAAGCCCTCCACGGTACA
GAACTGGCTGTCAATGCCCAGCATCAGCAGCATGGAGAAGAAGAGGATAGCCCAGAGGGGAGAGATGGGT
AGCTGTGTCACAGCCTCAGGGTACGCCAAGAATGCCAGCCCCGGGCCTGAGGCTGCCACATCAGCTATGG
ACCTCTTGGTGACATGAGCCATGAAGCCCACGATGGAGAAGATGACGAATCCGGCAAACATGCTGGTGCA
GGAGTTGATGCAGCAAACGATGATGGAGTCCCTGTACACATTGTTGTGGAAAGAGTTGTAGCTTCCCAGA
GCAATCAGGGACCCCAGGCCCAGCCCGTAGGAGAAGAAGATCTGGGTGGCGGCGTCAAGCCACACCTCAG
AATCAGACAGCTTTCGGAAGTTGGGTG
