>Addgene plasmid #41682 | pcDNA3.1(+)mGAT1-577-CFP-578CT | addgene partial sequence | sequence record 58047 | BGH-rev 5'-TAGAAGGCACAGTCGAGG-3'
AACGGGCCCTCTAGACTCGAGCGGCCGCCACTGTGCTGGATATCTGCAGAATTCGCTAGATGTAGGCCTC
CTTGCTGGCTGAGCTGCCAGCCTGCGGCTGCTCAGGGCCATTCTCAGGGCGCACAATCTTGTACAGCTCG
TCCATGCCGAGAGTGATCCCGGCGGCGGTCACGAACTCCAGCAGGACCATGTGATCGCGCTTCTCGTTGG
GGTCTTTGCTCAGCTTGGACTGGGTGCTCAGGTAGTGGTTGTCGGGCAGCAGCACGGGGCCGTCGCCGAT
GGGGGTGTTCTGCTGGTAGTGGTCGGCGAGCTGCACGCTGCCGTCCTCGATGTTGTGGCGGATCTTGAAG
TTGGCCTTGATGCCGTTCTTCTGCTTGTCGGCGGTGATATAGACGTTGTGGCTGATGTAGTTGTACTCCA
GCTTGTGCCCCAGGATGTTGCCGTCCTCCTTGAAGTCGATGCCCTTCAGCTCGATGCGGTTCACCAGGGT
GTCGCCCTCGAACTTCACCTCGGCGCGGGTCTTGTAGTTGCCGTCGTCCTTGAAGAAGATGGTGCGCTCC
TGGACGTAGCCTTCGGGCATGGCGGACTTGAAGAAGTCGTGCTGCTTCATGTGGTCGGGGTAGCGGCTGA
AGCACTGCACGCCCCAGGTCAGGGTGGTCACGAGGGTGGGCCAGGGCACGGGCAGCTTGCCGGTGGTGCA
GATGAACTTCAGGGTCAGCTTGCCGTAGGTGGCATCGCCCTCGCCCTCGCCGGACACGCTGAACTTGTGG
CCGTTTACGTCGCCGTCCAGCTCGACCAGGATGGGCACCACCCCGGTGAACAGCTCCTCGCCCTTGCTCA
CCATATCTTCACTGGGCTGAATCATGACCTGGAGACGCTGCTTCAGGGAGCCCTTCAGGGTGAGGAACAT
G
